Addgene plasmid #45585: pQuantA-hygro-kana
Purpose: (Empty Backbone)
Depositing lab: Andrzej Dziembowski. Depositing organization: Polish Academy of Sciences, Institute of Biochemistry and Biophysics. Publication: A new strategy for gene targeting and functional proteomics using the DT40 cell line. Orlowska KP, Klosowska K, Szczesny RJ, Cysewski D, Krawczyk PS, Dziembowski A. Nucleic Acids Res. 2013 Sep;41(17):e167. doi: 10.1093/nar/gkt650. Epub 2013 Jul 27. PubMed 23892402.
Backbone
  Vector backbone: pET28
  Backbone manufacturer: Novagen
  Vector type: Cre/Lox ; DT40 cell line targeting
  Selectable markers: Hygromycin
  Tag / fusion protein: Quant-A tag (C terminal on backbone)
Growth in bacteria
  Bacterial resistance: Kanamycin, 50 μg/mL
  Growth temperature: 37°C
  Growth strain: DH5alpha
  Copy number: High Copy
Gene/Insert
  Cloning method: Ligation Independent Cloning
  Sequencing primers: 5′ GGGACTTTCCACACCTGG; 3′ GGGTTTTGTTTCATCACAGGG
Terms and licenses: Academic/Nonprofit Terms; Industry Terms: Not Available to Industry
How to cite: pQuantA-hygro-kana was a gift from Andrzej Dziembowski (Addgene plasmid # 45585 ; http://n2t.net/addgene:45585 ; RRID:Addgene_45585)
