[The description below was written by a language model from this plasmid's Addgene catalogue record and pLannotate feature annotations shown in this document.]
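Description:
pQuantA-hygro-kana is an empty backbone for gene targeting in the chicken DT40 B-cell line, catalogued as a Cre/Lox targeting vector derived from pET28. It is a small plasmid of about 4.7 kb that replicates in E. coli from a high-copy ColE1/pUC-type origin and is selected with kanamycin through an aph(3')-Ia (KanR) gene. No gene insert is present. Targeting sequences are meant to be added by ligation-independent cloning, but the record does not state what these fragments are or where they are inserted.

The payload has two parts. The first is the Quant-A tag, listed as a C-terminal tag on the backbone. In the feature table this region shows two tandem IgG-binding units of Staphylococcus aureus protein A, which would allow capture of a tagged protein on IgG. Any further components of the tag are not annotated. The second part is a hygromycin resistance cassette for selecting vertebrate cells, made up of an SV40 enhancer/early promoter fragment, the HygR (aph(4)-Ia) coding sequence, a short fragment annotated as ble, and an SV40 polyadenylation signal.

The plasmid carries a lox71 site just after the tag and a lox66 site just beyond the SV40 promoter. On the circular map, these half-mutant sites bracket the segment containing the bacterial origin, KanR and the hygromycin cassette. Cre recombination between lox71 and lox66 produces a double-mutant site that recombines poorly, which favours stable removal of the intervening DNA. The layout suggests that the marker can be excised after integration, leaving the tag fused in frame to the end of an endogenous gene. This fits the gene-targeting and functional-proteomics use indicated by the associated publication title. Short AmpR promoter, lac promoter and lac operator fragments appear to be cloning remnants.
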