Features (pLannotate 1.2.2; 13 found; start..end, strand, type, name):
     97..270     +  CDS            ProtA: IgG-binding unit of Staphylococcus aureus protein A
    274..444     +  CDS            ProtA: IgG-binding unit of Staphylococcus aureus protein A
    492..525     +  protein_bind   lox71: Left element (LE) mutant of loxP (Araki et al., 2010). Cre-mediated recombination occurs in the 8-bp core sequence (GCATACAT). Cre recombinase
   1331..1919    -  rep_origin     ori: high-copy-number ColE1/pMB1/pBR322/pUC origin of replication
   2041..2856    +  CDS            KanR: aminoglycoside phosphotransferase; aph(3')-Ia; confers resistance to kanamycin in bacteria or G418 (Geneticin®) in eukaryotes
   2873..2891    -  promoter       AmpR promoter (fragment): bla
   2901..2925    +  promoter       lac promoter (fragment): promoter for the E. coli lac operon
   2933..2949    +  protein_bind   lac operator: The lac repressor binds to the lac operator to inhibit transcription in E. coli. This inhibition can be relieved by adding lactose or isopropyl-β-D-thiogalactopyranoside (IPTG). lac repressor encoded by lacI
   3022..3143    -  polyA_signal   SV40 poly(A) signal: SV40 polyadenylation signal
   3138..3263    -  CDS            ble (fragment): BLE_KLEPN - Experimental evidence at protein level: Swiss-Prot protein existence level 1. Binding protein with a strong affinity to the bleomycin family of antibiotics. Binds to CL990; an antimitotic-antibiotic compound. From Klebsiella pneumoniae.
   3273..4298    -  CDS            HygR: aminoglycoside phosphotransferase from E. coli; aph(4)-Ia; confers resistance to hygromycin
   4347..4640    -  promoter       SV40 promoter (fragment): SV40 enhancer and early promoter
   4643..4676    +  protein_bind   lox66: Right element (RE) mutant of loxP (Araki et al., 2010). Cre-mediated recombination occurs in the 8-bp core sequence (GCATACAT). Cre recombinase
>Addgene plasmid #45585 | pQuantA-hygro-kana | depositor full sequence | sequence record 64403 | pQuantA-hygro-kana sequence 4685 bps
AAGCTTGCCGCCGATATCACCAGCCTGTACAAGGGCGAGAATTTGTATTTTCAGGGTGAGCTCAAAACCG
CGGCTCTTGCGCAACACGATGAAGCCGTGGACAACAAATTCAACAAAGAACAACAAAACGCGTTCTATGA
GATCTTACATTTACCTAACTTAAACGAAGAACAACGAAACGCCTTCATCCAAAGTTTAAAAGATGACCCA
AGCCAAAGCGCTAACCTTTTAGCGGAAGCTAAAAAGCTAAATGATGCTCAGGCGCCGAAAGTAGACAACA
AATTCAACAAAGAACAACAAAACGCGTTCTATGAGATCTTACATTTACCTAACTTAAACGAAGAACAACG
AAACGCCTTCATCCAAAGTTTAAAAGATGACCCAAGCCAAAGCGCTAACCTTTTAGCAGAAGCTAAAAAG
CTAAATGGTGCTCAGGCGCCGAAAGTAGACGCGAATTCCGCGGGGAAGTCAACCTGAACTAGTGGATCCC
CTACCGTTCGTATAGCATACATTATACGAAGTTATTGATCAACCGGACTGTTACCAACACCCACACCCCT
GTGATGAAACAAAACCCATAAATGCGCATAAAACAAGACGAGATTGGCATGGCTTTATTTGTTTTTTCTT
TTGGCGCTTGACTCAGGATTAAAAAACTGGAATGGTGAAGGTGTCAGCAGCAGTCTTAAAATGAAACATG
TTGGAGCGAACGCCCCCAAAGTTCTACAATGCATCTGAGGACTTTGATTGTACATTTGTTTCTTTTTTAA
TAGTCATTCCAAATATTGTTATAATGCATTGTTACAGGAAGTTACTCGCCTCTGTGAAGGCAACAGCCCA
GCTGGGAGGAGCCGGTACCAATTACTGGTGTTAGATGATAATTGCTTGTCTGTAAATTATGTAACCCAAC
AAGTGTCTTTTTGTATCTTCCGCCTTAAAAACAAAACACACTTGATCCTTTTTGGTTTGTCAAGCAAGCG
GGCTGTGTTCCCCAGTGATAGATGTGAATGAAGGCTTTACAGTCCCCCACAGTCTAGGAGTAAAGTGCCA
GTATGTGGGGGAGGGAGGGGCTACCTGTACACTGACTTAAGACCAGTTCAAATAAAAGTGCACACAATAG
AGGCTTGACTGGTGTTCCCAGGGGGCGCTCTTCCGCTTCCTCGCTCACTGACTCGCTGCGCTCGGTCGTT
CGGCTGCGGCGAGCGGTATCAGCTCACTCAAAGGCGGTAATACGGTTATCCACAGAATCAGGGGATAACG
CAGGAAAGAACATGTGAGCAAAAGGCCAGCAAAAGGCCAGGAACCGTAAAAAGGCCGCGTTGCTGGCGTT
TTTCCATAGGCTCCGCCCCCCTGACGAGCATCACAAAAATCGACGCTCAAGTCAGAGGTGGCGAAACCCG
ACAGGACTATAAAGATACCAGGCGTTTCCCCCTGGAAGCTCCCTCGTGCGCTCTCCTGTTCCGACCCTGC
CGCTTACCGGATACCTGTCCGCCTTTCTCCCTTCGGGAAGCGTGGCGCTTTCTCATAGCTCACGCTGTAG
GTATCTCAGTTCGGTGTAGGTCGTTCGCTCCAAGCTGGGCTGTGTGCACGAACCCCCCGTTCAGCCCGAC
CGCTGCGCCTTATCCGGTAACTATCGTCTTGAGTCCAACCCGGTAAGACACGACTTATCGCCACTGGCAG
CAGCCACTGGTAACAGGATTAGCAGAGCGAGGTATGTAGGCGGTGCTACAGAGTTCTTGAAGTGGTGGCC
TAACTACGGCTACACTAGAAGGACAGTATTTGGTATCTGCGCTCTGCTGAAGCCAGTTACCTTCGGAAAA
AGAGTTGGTAGCTCTTGATCCGGCAAACAAACCACCGCTGGTAGCGGTGGTTTTTTTGTTTGCAAGCAGC
AGATTACGCGCAGAAAAAAAGGATCTCAAGAAGATCCTTTGATCTTTTCTACGGGGTCTGACGCTCAGTG
GAACGAAAACTCACGTTAAGGGATTTTGGTCATGAACAATAAAACTGTCTGCTTACATAAACAGTAATAC
AAGGGGTGTTATGAGCCATATTCAACGGGAAACGTCTTGCTCTAGGCCGCGATTAAATTCCAACATGGAT
GCTGATTTATATGGGTATAAATGGGCTCGCGATAATGTCGGGCAATCAGGTGCGACAATCTATCGATTGT
ATGGGAAGCCCGATGCGCCAGAGTTGTTTCTGAAACATGGCAAAGGTAGCGTTGCCAATGATGTTACAGA
TGAGATGGTCAGACTAAACTGGCTGACGGAATTTATGCCTCTTCCGACCATCAAGCATTTTATCCGTACT
CCTGATGATGCATGGTTACTCACCACTGCGATCCCCGGGAAAACAGCATTCCAGGTATTAGAAGAATATC
CTGATTCAGGTGAAAATATTGTTGATGCGCTGGCAGTGTTCCTGCGCCGGTTGCATTCGATTCCTGTTTG
TAATTGTCCTTTTAACAGCGATCGCGTATTTCGTCTCGCTCAGGCGCAATCACGAATGAATAACGGTTTG
GTTGATGCGAGTGATTTTGATGACGAGCGTAATGGCTGGCCTGTTGAACAAGTCTGGAAAGAAATGCATA
AACTTTTGCCATTCTCACCGGATTCAGTCGTCACTCATGGTGATTTCTCACTTGATAACCTTATTTTTGA
CGAGGGGAAATTAATAGGTTGTATTGATGTTGGACGAGTCGGAATCGCAGACCGATACCAGGATCTTGCC
ATCCTATGGAACTGCCTCGGTGAGTTTTCTCCTTCATTACAGAAACGGCTTTTTCAAAAATATGGTATTG
ATAATCCTGATATGAATAAATTGCAGTTTCATTTGATGCTCGATGAGTTTTTCTAAGAATTAATTCATGA
GGCTCTTCCTTTTTCAATATTCAGGCTTACCTTTATGCTTCCGGCTCGTATGTTGTGTGGAATTGTGAGC
GGATAACAATTTCACACAGGAAACAGCTATGACCATGATTACGCCAAGCTCTAGCTAGAGGTCGACGGTA
TACAGACATGATAAGATACATTGATGAGTTTGGACAAACCACAACTAGAATGCAGTGAAAAAAATGCTTT
ATTTGTGAAATTTGTGATGCTATTGCTTTATTTGTAACCATTATAAGCTGCAATAAACAAGTTGGGGTGG
GCGAAGAACTCCAGCATGAGATCCCCGCGCTGGAGGATCATCCAGCCGGCGTCCCGGAAAACGATTCCGA
AGCCCAACCTTTCATAGAAGGCGGCGGTGGAATCGAAATCTCGTAGCACGTGCTATTCCTTTGCCCTCGG
ACGAGTGCTGGGGCGTCGGTTTCCACTATCGGCGAGTACTTCTACACAGCCATCGGTCCAGACGGCCGCG
CTTCTGCGGGCGATTTGTGTACGCCCGACAGTCCCGGCTCCGGATCGGACGATTGCGTCGCATCGACCCT
GCGCCCAAGCTGCATCATCGAAATTGCCGTCAACCAAGCTCTGATAGAGTTGGTCAAGACCAATGCGGAG
CATATACGCCCGGAGCCGCGGCGATCCTGCAAGCTCCGGATGCCTCCGCTCGAAGTAGCGCGTCTGCTGC
TCCATACAAGCCAACCACGGCCTCCAGAAGAAGATGTTGGCGACCTCGTATTGGGAATCCCCGAACATCG
CCTCGCTCCAGTCAATGACCGCTGTTATGCGGCCATTGTCCGTCAGGACATTGTTGGAGCCGAAATCCGC
GTGCACGAGGTGCCGGACTTCGGGGCAGTCCTCGGCCCAAAGCATCAGCTCATCGAGAGCCTGCGCGACG
GACGCACTGACGGTGTCGTCCATCACAGTTTGCCAGTGATACACATGGGGATCAGCAATCGCGCATATGA
AATCACGCCATGTAGTGTATTGACCGATTCCTTGCGGTCCGAATGGGCCGAACCCGCTCGTCTGGCTAAG
ATCGGCCGCAGCGATCGCATCCATGGCCTCCGCGACCGGCTGCAGAACAGCGGGCAGTTCGGTTTCAGGC
AGGTCTTGCAACGTGACACCCTGTGCACGGCGGGAGATGCAATAGGTCAGGCTCTCGCTGAATTCCCCAA
TGTCAAGCACTTCCGGAATCGGGAGCGCGGCCGATGCAAAGTGCCGATAAACATAACGATCTTTGTAGAA
ACCATCGGCGCAGCTATTTACCCGCAGGACATATCCACGCCCTCCTACATCGAAGCTGAAAGCACGAGAT
TCTTCGCCCTCCGAGAGCTGCATCAGGTCGGAGACGCTGTCGAACTTTTCGATCAGAAACTTCTCGACAG
ACGTCGCGGTGAGTTCAGGCTTTTTCATCACGTGCTGATCAGATCCGAAAATGGATATACAAGCTCCCGG
GAGCTTTTTGCAAAAGCCTAGGCCTCCAAAAAAGCCTCCCCACTACTTCTGGAATAGCTCAGAGGCAGAG
GCGGCCTCGGCCTCTGCATAAATAAAAAAAATTAGTCAGCCATGGGGCGGAGAATGGGCGGAACTGGGCG
GAGTTAGGGGCGGGATGGGCGGAGTTAGGGGCGGGACTATGGTTGCTGACTAATTGAGATGCATGCTTTG
CATACTTCTGCCTGCTGGGGAGCCTGGGGACTTTCCACACCTGGTTGCTAACTAATTGAGATGCATGCTT
TGCATACTTCTGCCTGCTGGAAATAACTTCGTATAGCATACATTATACGAACGGTACTCGAGGGG
