>Addgene plasmid #45585 | pQuantA-hygro-kana | addgene partial sequence | sequence record 72057 | SV40pro_F
AGTAGTGGGGAGGCTTTTTTGGAGGCCTAGGCTTTTGCAAAAAGCTCCCGGGAGCTTGTATATCCATTTT
CGGATCTGATCAGCACGTGATGAAAAAGCCTGAACTCACCGCGACGTCTGTCGAGAAGTTTCTGATCGAA
AAGTTCGACAGCGTCTCCGACCTGATGCAGCTCTCGGAGGGCGAAGAATCTCGTGCTTTCAGCTTCGATG
TAGGAGGGCGTGGATATGTCCTGCGGGTAAATAGCTGCGCCGATGGTTTCTACAAAGATCGTTATGTTTA
TCGGCACTTTGCATCGGCCGCGCTCCCGATTCCGGAAGTGCTTGACATTGGGGAATTCAGCGAGAGCCTG
ACCTATTGCATCTCCCGCCGTGCACAGGGTGTCACGTTGCAAGACCTGCCTGAAACCGAACTGCCCGCTG
TTCTGCAGCCGGTCGCGGAGGCCATGGATGCGATCGCTGCGGCCGATCTTAGCCAGACGAGCGGGTTCGG
CCCATTCGGACCGCAAGGAATCGGTCAATACACTACATGGCGTGATTTCATATGCGCGATTGCTGATCCC
CATGTGTATCACTGGCAAACTGTGATGGACGACACCGTCAGTGCGTCCGTCGCGCAGGCTCTCGATGAGC
TGATGCTTTGGGCCGAGGACTGCCCCGAAGTCCGGCACCTCGTGCACGCGGATTTCGGCTCCAACAATGT
CCTGACGGACAATGGCCGCATAACAGCGGTCATTGACTGGAGCGAGGCGATGTTCGGGGATTCCCAATAC
GAGGTCGCCAACATCTTCTTCTGGAGGCCGTGGTTGGCTTGTATGGAGCAGCAGACGCGCTACTTCGAGC
GGAGGCATCCGGAGCTTGCAGGATCGCCGCGGCTCCGGGCGTATATGCTCCGCATTGGTCTTGACCAACT
CTATCAGAGCTTGGTTGACGGCAATTTCGATGATGCAGCTTGGGCGCAGGGTCGATGCGACGCAATCGTC
CGATCCGGA
