>Addgene plasmid #45585 | pQuantA-hygro-kana | addgene partial sequence | sequence record 72059 | SV40pro-R 5'-cgggactatggttgctgact-3'
CTTCTGCCTGCTGGGGAGCCTGGGGACTTTCCACACCTGGTTGCTAACTAATTGAGATGCATGCTTTGCA
TACTTCTGCCTGCTGGAAATAACTTCGTATAGCATACATTATACGAACGGTACTCGAGGGGAAGCTTGCC
GCCGATATCACCAGCCTGTACAAGGGCGAGAATTTGTATTTTCAGGGTGAGCTCAAAACCGCGGCTCTTG
CGCAACACGATGAAGCCGTGGACAACAAATTCAACAAAGAACAACAAAACGCGTTCTATGAGATCTTACA
TTTACCTAACTTAAACGAAGAACAACGAAACGCCTTCATCCAAAGTTTAAAAGATGACCCAAGCCAAAGC
GCTAACCTTTTAGCGGAAGCTAAAAAGCTAAATGATGCTCAGGCGCCGAAAGTAGACAACAAATTCAACA
AAGAACAACAAAACGCGTTCTATGAGATCTTACATTTACCTAACTTAAACGAAGAACAACGAAACGCCTT
CATCCAAAGTTTAAAAGATGACCCAAGCCAAAGCGCTAACCTTTTAGCAGAAGCTAAAAAGCTAAATGGT
GCTCAGGCGCCGAAAGTAGACGCGAATTCCGCGGGGAAGTCAACCTGAACTAGTGGATCCCCTACCGTTC
GTATAGCATACATTATACGAAGTTATTGATCAACCGGACTGTTACCAACACCCACACCCCTGTGATGAAA
CAAAACCCATAAATGCGCATAAAACAAGACGAGATTGGCATGGCTTTATTTGTTTTTTCTTTTGGCGCTT
GACTCAGGATTAAAAAACTGGAATGGTGAAGGTGTCAGCAGCAGTCTTAAAATGAAACATGTTGGAGCGA
ACGCCCCCAAAGTTCTACAATGCATCTGAGGACTTTGATTGTACATTTGTTTCTTTTTTAATAGTCATTC
CAAATATTGTTATAATGCATTGTTACAGGAAGTTACTCGCCTCTGTGAAGGCAACAGCCCAGCTGGGAGG
A
